Addgene plasmid #90115: p5Esnx5E1
Purpose: 5' Gateway entry clone containing endothelial specific enhancer sequence of snx5
Depositing lab: Nathan Lawson. Depositing organization: University of Massachusetts, Worcester. Publication: Robust Identification of Developmentally Active Endothelial Enhancers in Zebrafish Using FANS-Assisted ATAC-Seq. Quillien A, Abdalla M, Yu J, Ou J, Zhu LJ, Lawson ND. Cell Rep. 2017 Jul 18;20(3):709-720. doi: 10.1016/j.celrep.2017.06.070. PubMed 28723572.
Backbone
  Vector backbone: pDONR P4-P1r
  Vector type: Bacterial Expression
Growth in bacteria
  Bacterial resistance: Kanamycin, 50 μg/mL
  Growth temperature: 37°C
  Growth strain: DH5alpha
  Copy number: High Copy
Gene/Insert
  Gene/Insert name: snx5E1
  Species: D. rerio (zebrafish)
  Entrez Gene: snx5 (a.k.a. zgc:55769, id:ibd5091, wu:fa66c10, wu:fi28h04)
  Cloning method: Gateway Cloning
Terms and licenses: Academic/Nonprofit Terms; Industry Terms: Not Available to Industry
How to cite: p5Esnx5E1 was a gift from Nathan Lawson (Addgene plasmid # 90115 ; http://n2t.net/addgene:90115 ; RRID:Addgene_90115)
