[The description below was written by a language model from this plasmid's Addgene catalogue record and pLannotate feature annotations shown in this document.]
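Description:
p5Esnx5E1 is a 5' Gateway entry clone built in the pDONR P4-P1r donor backbone, carrying a zebrafish (D. rerio) genomic fragment designated snx5E1, described as an endothelial-specific enhancer associated with the snx5 gene. It is a small plasmid (about 3.2 kb) maintained in E. coli through a high-copy ColE1/pUC-type origin and selected with kanamycin via the aph(3')-Ia KanR gene. Although catalogued as a bacterial expression vector, it functions as a cloning intermediate: nothing in the record indicates that the insert is expressed in bacteria, and the rrnB T1 and T2 terminators upstream of the cassette serve to insulate the cloned region from read-through transcription from the backbone.

The insert lies between Gateway recombination sites, which the automated annotation labels as an attL1 fragment overlapping an attB4 core on one side and attR1 on the other. This is consistent with the attL4/attR1 arrangement expected after a BP reaction into pDONR P4-P1r, so the "attL1" call probably reflects sequence similarity among att variants. Within the insert, a short stretch is annotated as matching mouse Snx5 protein, suggesting that the enhancer fragment overlaps or sits next to conserved snx5 coding sequence; the small lacI and lacZα fragments and the T7 promoter are backbone remnants. As a 5' entry element, the plasmid is meant to be combined by multisite LR recombination with middle and 3' entry clones and a destination vector, placing the enhancer upstream of a downstream cassette, such as a reporter, to test or exploit endothelial activity in zebrafish. The record does not state whether a minimal promoter is included, and none is annotated.
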