Features (pLannotate 1.2.2; 11 found; start..end, strand, type, name):
     10..598     +  rep_origin     ori: high-copy-number ColE1/pMB1/pBR322/pUC origin of replication
    781..873     +  CDS            lacI (fragment): lac repressor; lacI; The lac repressor binds to the lac operator to inhibit transcription in E. coli. This inhibition can be relieved by adding lactose or isopropyl-β-D-thiogalactopyranoside (IPTG).
    928..955     -  terminator     rrnB T2 terminator: transcription terminator T2 from the E. coli rrnB gene
   1087..1130    +  terminator     rrnB T1 terminator: Escherichia coli rrnB; transcription terminator T1 from the E. coli rrnB gene
   1177..1213    -  CDS            lacZα (fragment): LacZα fragment of β-galactosidase; lacZ fragment
   1252..1337    +  protein_bind   attL1 (fragment): mutant version of attL; recombination site for the Gateway® LR reaction LR Clonase™
   1328..1348    +  protein_bind   attB4: mutant version of attB; core recombination site for the Gateway® BP reaction BP Clonase™
   1811..1906    +  CDS            Snx5 (fragment): SNX5_MOUSE - Experimental evidence at protein level: Swiss-Prot protein existence level 1. Involved in several stages of intracellular trafficking. Interacts with membranes containing phosphatidylinositol lipids. Acts in part as component of the retromer membrane-deforming SNX-BAR subcomplex. The SNX-BAR retromer mediates retrograde transport of cargo proteins from endosomes to the trans-Golgi network (TGN) and is involved in endosome-to-plasma membrane transport for cargo protein recycling. The SNX-BAR subcomplex functions to deform the donor membrane into a tubular profile called endosome-to
   1949..2072    +  protein_bind   attR1: mutant version of attR; recombination site for the Gateway® LR reaction LR Clonase™
   2145..2163    -  promoter       T7 promoter: promoter for bacteriophage T7 RNA polymerase
   2297..3106    +  CDS            KanR: aminoglycoside phosphotransferase; aph(3')-Ia; confers resistance to kanamycin in bacteria or G418 (Geneticin®) in eukaryotes
>Addgene plasmid #90115 | p5Esnx5E1 | addgene full sequence | sequence record 178512 | Addgene NGS Result
AGGATCTTCTTGAGATCCTTTTTTTCTGCGCGTAATCTGCTGCTTGCAAACAAAAAAACCACCGCTACCA
GCGGTGGTTTGTTTGCCGGATCAAGAGCTACCAACTCTTTTTCCGAAGGTAACTGGCTTCAGCAGAGCGC
AGATACCAAATACTGTTCTTCTAGTGTAGCCGTAGTTAGGCCACCACTTCAAGAACTCTGTAGCACCGCC
TACATACCTCGCTCTGCTAATCCTGTTACCAGTGGCTGCTGCCAGTGGCGATAAGTCGTGTCTTACCGGG
TTGGACTCAAGACGATAGTTACCGGATAAGGCGCAGCGGTCGGGCTGAACGGGGGGTTCGTGCACACAGC
CCAGCTTGGAGCGAACGACCTACACCGAACTGAGATACCTACAGCGTGAGCTATGAGAAAGCGCCACGCT
TCCCGAAGGGAGAAAGGCGGACAGGTATCCGGTAAGCGGCAGGGTCGGAACAGGAGAGCGCACGAGGGAG
CTTCCAGGGGGAAACGCCTGGTATCTTTATAGTCCTGTCGGGTTTCGCCACCTCTGACTTGAGCGTCGAT
TTTTGTGATGCTCGTCAGGGGGGCGGAGCCTATGGAAAAACGCCAGCAACGCGGCCTTTTTACGGTTCCT
GGCCTTTTGCTGGCCTTTTGCTCACATGTTCTTTCCTGCGTTATCCCCTGATTCTGTGGATAACCGTATT
ACCGCCTTTGAGTGAGCTGATACCGCTCGCCGCAGCCGAACGACCGAGCGCAGCGAGTCAGTGAGCGAGG
AAGCGGAAGAGCGCCCAATACGCAAACCGCCTCTCCCCGCGCGTTGGCCGATTCATTAATGCAGCTGGCA
CGACAGGTTTCCCGACTGGAAAGCGGGCAGTGAGCGCAACGCAATTAATACGCGTACCGCTAGCCAGGAA
GAGTTTGTAGAAACGCAAAAAGGCCATCCGTCAGGATGGCCTTCTGCTTAGTTTGATGCCTGGCAGTTTA
TGGCGGGCGTCCTGCCCGCCACCCTCCGGGCCGTTGCTTCACAACGTTCAAATCCGCTCCCGGCGGATTT
GTCCTACTCAGGAGAGCGTTCACCGACAAACAACAGATAAAACGAAAGGCCCAGTCTTCCGACTGAGCCT
TTCGTTTTATTTGATGCCTGGCAGTTCCCTACTCTCGCGTTAACGCTAGCATGGATGTTTTCCCAGTCAC
GACGTTGTAAAACGACGGCCAGTCTTAAGCTCGGGCCCGAGTTAACGCTACCATGGAGCTCCAAATAATG
ATTTTATTTTGACTGATAGTGACCTGTTCGTTGCAACAAATTGATAAGCAATGCTTTTTTATAATGCCAA
CTTTGTATAGAAAAGTTGTATTCCTGGAATATGACCAGGATGTGAGTATTCTGCTTTGTCCAAGCCAGGC
CTATTCTTCTCAGACCAGGAAACAGAGAGACAGTGAGAGGGACTGTTGGCATTGCTTATTTCCTGCGAAG
CTGCAATGTTGGCAGTTTAAATACAAATGGGGAGAGGTTGGAGGATGACTGCAGAAGATAAAGAGGGAGG
GCATATTTTACTCAGAGAACCACTTCCTGCTTAGTTCAGCGTAAAAAAAAAAAGATTCATGACTGGACTA
TTGCTTAAAAAAACTTTAAAACTAAGCCTTAATCTGTAAGTCTTGTATTATTCAGATAAGTGTCTGTTAT
GCTGATAACAAAGACAAGTGACCTTTTTGGATCTGAGCCAGTGGTGATAAAGAGCACACACTATACTTCT
GCATTCTGATTGGTTCATATTGTGCGTGACTCTGTAATCCTCTTCTCATTTGGGCTTTAGCTCAGCGTGA
GGCGGAAAAATGCCAAGGAAATGTTTGGTGGTTTCTTTAAGAACATGGTGAAGACCGCTGATGAGGTCCT
CATCTCAGGGGTCAAGGTTAGTGCATCATGCAGCTCTCTTTGGGGTGTTTTTAAAATCCAAGTTTGTACA
AAAAAGTTGAACGAGAAACGTAAAATGATATAAATATCAATATATTAAATTAGATTTTGCATAAAAAACA
GACTACATAATACTGTAAAACACAACATATGCAGTCACTATGAACCAACTACTTAGATGGTATTAGTGAC
CTGTAGAATTCGAGCTCTAGAGCTGCAGGGCGGCCGCGATATCCCCTATAGTGAGTCGTATTACATGGTC
ATAGCTGTTTCCTGGCAGCTCTGGCCCGTGTCTCAAAATCTCTGATGTTACATTGCACAAGATAAAAATA
TATCATCATGAACAATAAAACTGTCTGCTTACATAAACAGTAATACAAGGGGTGTTATGAGCCATATTCA
ACGGGAAACGTCGAGGCCGCGATTAAATTCCAACATGGATGCTGATTTATATGGGTATAAATGGGCTCGC
GATAATGTCGGGCAATCAGGTGCGACAATCTATCGCTTGTATGGGAAGCCCGATGCGCCAGAGTTGTTTC
TGAAACATGGCAAAGGTAGCGTTGCCAATGATGTTACAGATGAGATGGTCAGACTAAACTGGCTGACGGA
ATTTATGCCTCTTCCGACCATCAAGCATTTTATCCGTACTCCTGATGATGCATGGTTACTCACCACTGCG
ATCCCCGGAAAAACAGCATTCCAGGTATTAGAAGAATATCCTGATTCAGGTGAAAATATTGTTGATGCGC
TGGCAGTGTTCCTGCGCCGGTTGCATTCGATTCCTGTTTGTAATTGTCCTTTTAACAGCGATCGCGTATT
TCGTCTCGCTCAGGCGCAATCACGAATGAATAACGGTTTGGTTGATGCGAGTGATTTTGATGACGAGCGT
AATGGCTGGCCTGTTGAACAAGTCTGGAAAGAAATGCATAAACTTTTGCCATTCTCACCGGATTCAGTCG
TCACTCATGGTGATTTCTCACTTGATAACCTTATTTTTGACGAGGGGAAATTAATAGGTTGTATTGATGT
TGGACGAGTCGGAATCGCAGACCGATACCAGGATCTTGCCATCCTATGGAACTGCCTCGGTGAGTTTTCT
CCTTCATTACAGAAACGGCTTTTTCAAAAATATGGTATTGATAATCCTGATATGAATAAATTGCAGTTTC
ATTTGATGCTCGATGAGTTTTTCTAATCAGAATTGGTTAATTGGTTGTAACACTGGCAGAGCATTACGCT
GACTTGACGGGACGGCGCAAGCTCATGACCAAAATCCCTTAACGTGAGTTACGCGTCGTTCCACTGAGCG
TCAGACCCCGTAGAAAAGATCAA
